Addgene plasmid #138882: pPD091 ZF43x10-Spaced_EYFP
Purpose: EYFP reporter vector for the ZF43x10-Spaced promoter
Depositing lab: Joshua Leonard. Depositing organization: Northwestern University. Publication: The COMET toolkit for composing customizable genetic programs in mammalian cells. Donahue PS, Draut JW, Muldoon JJ, Edelstein HI, Bagheri N, Leonard JN. Nat Commun. 2020 Feb 7;11(1):779. doi: 10.1038/s41467-019-14147-5. PubMed 32034124.
Backbone
  Vector backbone: pPD027 Reporter Template v1 (Near Spaced)
  Vector type: Mammalian Expression, Synthetic Biology
Growth in bacteria
  Bacterial resistance: Ampicillin, 100 μg/mL
  Growth temperature: 37°C
  Growth strain: DH5alpha
  Copy number: High Copy
Gene/Insert
  Gene/Insert name: ZF43x10-Spaced
  Species: Synthetic
  Promoter: ZF43x10-Spaced
  Cloning method: Restriction Enzyme; 5′ cloning site BglII (not destroyed); 3′ cloning site NheI (not destroyed)
  Sequencing primers: 5′ CGACACGGAAATGTTGAATAC; 3′ TAGAAGGCACAGTCGAGG
Terms and licenses: Academic/Nonprofit Terms; Industry Terms: Not Available to Industry
Depositor comments: Leonard Lab plasmid reference number: L1410
How to cite: pPD091 ZF43x10-Spaced_EYFP was a gift from Joshua Leonard (Addgene plasmid # 138882 ; http://n2t.net/addgene:138882 ; RRID:Addgene_138882)
