[The description below was written by a language model from this plasmid's Addgene catalogue record and pLannotate feature annotations shown in this document.]
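Description:
pPD091 ZF43x10-Spaced_EYFP is a 4.5 kb mammalian expression reporter plasmid from the COMET synthetic biology toolkit, built on the pPD027 Reporter Template v1 (Near Spaced) backbone. It is propagated in E. coli as a high-copy plasmid through a ColE1/pUC-type origin and selected with ampicillin via the AmpR (β-lactamase) gene and its native promoter. An f1 phage origin is also present, along with residual lac promoter/operator, CAP site and a short lacI fragment that are backbone remnants rather than functional parts of the design.

The payload is a synthetic inducible promoter, ZF43x10-Spaced, cloned between retained BglII and NheI sites upstream of an EYFP coding sequence that ends in a bovine growth hormone polyadenylation signal. The name suggests an array of ten spaced binding sites for the zinc finger domain ZF43, although the automated annotation does not mark these sites individually. It detects only a fragment of a minimal TATA-box promoter just upstream of EYFP. A minimal promoter of this kind has low basal activity, so yellow fluorescence should depend on recruitment of a matching zinc-finger transcription factor supplied in trans, which makes EYFP output a readout of that factor's activity.

Downstream, an SV40 early promoter is followed by only a short fragment of the ble (bleomycin-family resistance) gene and an SV40 poly(A) signal. The plasmid therefore does not appear to carry an intact mammalian selection marker, which makes transient transfection its likely mode of use. The stated purpose is to serve as the EYFP reporter for the ZF43x10-Spaced promoter when characterising or composing engineered genetic programs in mammalian cells.
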