Features (pLannotate 1.2.2; 16 found; start..end, strand, type, name):
    360..376     +  promoter       minP (fragment): minimal TATA-box promoter with low basal activity
    418..1134    +  CDS            EYFP: EYFP is a basic (constitutively fluorescent) green/yellow fluorescent protein published in 1996, derived from Aequorea victoria. It is reported to be a very rapidly-maturing weak dimer with high acid sensitivity.
   1188..1412    +  polyA_signal   bGH poly(A) signal: bovine growth hormone polyadenylation signal
   1416..1437    +  promoter       SV40 promoter (fragment): SV40 enhancer and early promoter
   1458..1886    +  rep_origin     f1 ori (sequence partly withheld): f1 bacteriophage origin of replication; arrow indicates direction of (+) strand synthesis
   1891..1913    +  promoter       SV40 promoter (fragment): SV40 enhancer and early promoter
   1914..2105    +  promoter       SV40 promoter: SV40 early promoter
   2132..2230    +  CDS            ble (fragment): BLE_KLEPN - Experimental evidence at protein level: Swiss-Prot protein existence level 1. Binding protein with a strong affinity to the bleomycin family of antibiotics. Binds to CL990; an antimitotic-antibiotic compound. From Klebsiella pneumoniae.
   2225..2346    +  polyA_signal   SV40 poly(A) signal: SV40 polyadenylation signal
   2419..2435    -  protein_bind   lac operator: The lac repressor binds to the lac operator to inhibit transcription in E. coli. This inhibition can be relieved by adding lactose or isopropyl-β-D-thiogalactopyranoside (IPTG). lac repressor encoded by lacI
   2443..2473    -  promoter       lac promoter: promoter for the E. coli lac operon
   2488..2509    -  protein_bind   CAP binding site: CAP binding activates transcription in the presence of cAMP. E. coli catabolite activator protein
   2522..2614    -  CDS            lacI (fragment): lac repressor; lacI; The lac repressor binds to the lac operator to inhibit transcription in E. coli. This inhibition can be relieved by adding lactose or isopropyl-β-D-thiogalactopyranoside (IPTG).
   2797..3385    -  rep_origin     ori: high-copy-number ColE1/pMB1/pBR322/pUC origin of replication
   3556..4416    -  CDS            AmpR: β-lactamase; bla; confers resistance to ampicillin, carbenicillin, and related antibiotics
   4417..4521    -  promoter       AmpR promoter: bla
>Addgene plasmid #138882 | pPD091 ZF43x10-Spaced_EYFP | addgene full sequence | sequence record 323519 | Addgene NGS Result
CACATTTCCCCGAAAAGTGCCACCTGACGTCGACGGATCGGGAGATCTGAATTCGGATCCAGAGTGAGGA
CTACCTATAGAAGTAAGAGTGAGGACAATCGTATACAAGTAGATCCAGAGTGAGGACTACCTATAGAAGT
AAGAGTGAGGACAATCGTATACAAGTAGATCCAGAGTGAGGACTACCTATAGAAGTAAGAGTGAGGACAA
TCGTATACAAGTAGATCCCTCTAGAGGGAGATCCAGAGTGAGGACTACCTATAGAAGTAAGAGTGAGGAC
AATCGTATACAAGTAGATCCAGAGTGAGGACTACCTATAGAAGTAAGAGTGAGGACAATCGTATACAAGT
AGATCCCTCTAGAGGGTATATAATGGGGGCCACTAGTCTACTACCAGAGCTCATCGCTAGCGCCACCATG
GTGAGCAAGGGCGAGGAGCTGTTCACCGGGGTGGTGCCCATCCTGGTCGAGCTGGACGGCGACGTAAACG
GCCACAAGTTCAGCGTGTCCGGCGAGGGCGAGGGCGATGCCACCTACGGCAAGCTGACCCTGAAGTTCAT
CTGCACCACCGGCAAGCTGCCCGTGCCCTGGCCCACCCTCGTGACCACCTTCGGCTACGGCCTGCAGTGC
TTCGCCCGCTACCCCGACCACATGAAGCAGCACGACTTCTTCAAGTCCGCCATGCCCGAAGGCTACGTCC
AGGAGCGCACCATCTTCTTCAAGGACGACGGCAACTACAAGACCCGCGCCGAGGTGAAGTTCGAGGGCGA
CACCCTGGTGAACCGCATCGAGCTGAAGGGCATCGACTTCAAGGAGGACGGCAACATCCTGGGGCACAAG
CTGGAGTACAACTACAACAGCCACAACGTCTATATCATGGCCGACAAGCAGAAGAACGGCATCAAGGTGA
ACTTCAAGATCCGCCACAACATCGAGGACGGCAGCGTGCAGCTCGCCGACCACTACCAGCAGAACACCCC
CATCGGCGACGGCCCCGTGCTGCTGCCCGACAACCACTACCTGAGCTACCAGTCCGCCCTGAGCAAAGAC
CCCAACGAGAAGCGCGATCACATGGTCCTGCTGGAGTTCGTGACCGCCGCCGGGATCACTCTCGGCATGG
ACGAGCTGTACAAGTAGGCGGCCGCTCGAGTCTAGAGGGCCCGTTTAAACCCGCTGATCAGCCTCGACTG
TGCCTTCTAGTTGCCAGCCATCTGTTGTTTGCCCCTCCCCCGTGCCTTCCTTGACCCTGGAAGGTGCCAC
TCCCACTGTCCTTTCCTAATAAAATGAGGAAATTGCATCGCATTGTCTGAGTAGGTGTCATTCTATTCTG
GGGGGTGGGGTGGGGCAGGACAGCAAGGGGGAGGATTGGGAAGACAATAGCAGGCATGCTGGGGATGCGG
TGGGCTCTATGGCTTCTGAGGCGGAAAGAACCAGCTGGGGCTCTAGGGGGTATCCCC
[124 nt withheld, positions 1458-1581]
C
[91 nt withheld, positions 1583-1673]
A
[49 nt withheld, positions 1675-1723]
CCTTTGACGTTGGAGTCCACGTTCTTT
[37 nt withheld, positions 1751-1787]
ACCCTATCTCGGTCTATTCTTTTGATTTATAAGGGATTTTGCCGATTTCGGCCTATTGGTTAAAAAATGA
GCTGATTTAACAAAAATTTAACGCGAATTAATTCTGTGGAATGTGTGTCAGTTAGGCTCAATTAGTCAGC
AACCATAGTCCCGCCCCTAACTCCGCCCATCCCGCCCCTAACTCCGCCCAGTTCCGCCCATTCTCCGCCC
CATGGCTGACTAATTTTTTTTATTTATGCAGAGGCCGAGGCCGCCTCTGCCTCTGAGCTATTCCAGAAGT
AGTGAGGAGGCTTTTTTGGAGGCCTAGGCTTTTGCAAAAAGCTCCCGGGAGCTTGTATATCCATTTTCGG
AGGTTGGGCTTCGGAATCGTTTTCCGGGACGCCGGCTGGATGATCCTCCAGCGCGGGGATCTCATGCTGG
AGTTCTTCGCCCACCCCAACTTGTTTATTGCAGCTTATAATGGTTACAAATAAAGCAATAGCATCACAAA
TTTCACAAATAAAGCATTTTTTTCACTGCATTCTAGTTGTGGTTTGTCCAAACTCATCAATGTATCTTAT
CATGTCTGTATACCGTCGACCTCTAGCTAGAGCTTGGCGTAATCATGGTCATAGCTGTTTCCTGTGTGAA
ATTGTTATCCGCTCACAATTCCACACAACATACGAGCCGGAAGCATAAAGTGTAAAGCCTGGGGTGCCTA
ATGAGTGAGCTAACTCACATTAATTGCGTTGCGCTCACTGCCCGCTTTCCAGTCGGGAAACCTGTCGTGC
CAGCTGCATTAATGAATCGGCCAACGCGCGGGGAGAGGCGGTTTGCGTATTGGGCGCTCTTCCGCTTCCT
CGCTCACTGACTCGCTGCGCTCGGTCGTTCGGCTGCGGCGAGCGGTATCAGCTCACTCAAAGGCGGTAAT
ACGGTTATCCACAGAATCAGGGGATAACGCAGGAAAGAACATGTGAGCAAAAGGCCAGCAAAAGGCCAGG
AACCGTAAAAAGGCCGCGTTGCTGGCGTTTTTCCATAGGCTCCGCCCCCCTGACGAGCATCACAAAAATC
GACGCTCAAGTCAGAGGTGGCGAAACCCGACAGGACTATAAAGATACCAGGCGTTTCCCCCTGGAAGCTC
CCTCGTGCGCTCTCCTGTTCCGACCCTGCCGCTTACCGGATACCTGTCCGCCTTTCTCCCTTCGGGAAGC
GTGGCGCTTTCTCATAGCTCACGCTGTAGGTATCTCAGTTCGGTGTAGGTCGTTCGCTCCAAGCTGGGCT
GTGTGCACGAACCCCCCGTTCAGCCCGACCGCTGCGCCTTATCCGGTAACTATCGTCTTGAGTCCAACCC
GGTAAGACACGACTTATCGCCACTGGCAGCAGCCACTGGTAACAGGATTAGCAGAGCGAGGTATGTAGGC
GGTGCTACAGAGTTCTTGAAGTGGTGGCCTAACTACGGCTACACTAGAAGAACAGTATTTGGTATCTGCG
CTCTGCTGAAGCCAGTTACCTTCGGAAAAAGAGTTGGTAGCTCTTGATCCGGCAAACAAACCACCGCTGG
TAGCGGTGGTTTTTTTGTTTGCAAGCAGCAGATTACGCGCAGAAAAAAAGGATCTCAAGAAGATCCTTTG
ATCTTTTCTACGGGGTCTGACGCTCAGTGGAACGAAAACTCACGTTAAGGGATTTTGGTCATGAGATTAT
CAAAAAGGATCTTCACCTAGATCCTTTTAAATTAAAAATGAAGTTTTAAATCAATCTAAAGTATATATGA
GTAAACTTGGTCTGACAGTTACCAATGCTTAATCAGTGAGGCACCTATCTCAGCGATCTGTCTATTTCGT
TCATCCATAGTTGCCTGACTCCCCGTCGTGTAGATAACTACGATACGGGAGGGCTTACCATCTGGCCCCA
GTGCTGCAATGATACCGCGAGATCCACGCTCACCGGCTCCAGATTTATCAGCAATAAACCAGCCAGCCGG
AAGGGCCGAGCGCAGAAGTGGTCCTGCAACTTTATCCGCCTCCATCCAGTCTATTAATTGTTGCCGGGAA
GCTAGAGTAAGTAGTTCGCCAGTTAATAGTTTGCGCAACGTTGTTGCCATTGCTACAGGCATCGTGGTGT
CACGCTCGTCGTTTGGTATGGCTTCATTCAGCTCCGGTTCCCAACGATCAAGGCGAGTTACATGATCCCC
CATGTTGTGCAAAAAAGCGGTTAGCTCCTTCGGTCCTCCGATCGTTGTCAGAAGTAAGTTGGCCGCAGTG
TTATCACTCATGGTTATGGCAGCACTGCATAATTCTCTTACTGTCATGCCATCCGTAAGATGCTTTTCTG
TGACTGGTGAGTACTCAACCAAGTCATTCTGAGAATAGTGTATGCGGCGACCGAGTTGCTCTTGCCCGGC
GTCAATACGGGATAATACCGCGCCACATAGCAGAACTTTAAAAGTGCTCATCATTGGAAAACGTTCTTCG
GGGCGAAAACTCTCAAGGATCTTACCGCTGTTGAGATCCAGTTCGATGTAACCCACTCGTGCACCCAACT
GATCTTCAGCATCTTTTACTTTCACCAGCGTTTCTGGGTGAGCAAAAACAGGAAGGCAAAATGCCGCAAA
AAAGGGAATAAGGGCGACACGGAAATGTTGAATACTCATACTCTTCCTTTTTCAATATTATTGAAGCATT
TATCAGGGTTATTGTCTCATGAGCGGATACATATTTGAATGTATTTAGAAAAATAAACAAATAGGGGTTC
CGCG
