>Addgene plasmid #138882 | pPD091 ZF43x10-Spaced_EYFP | depositor partial sequence | sequence record 268431 | ZF43x10-Spaced promoter
AGATCTGAATTCGGATCCAGAGTGAGGACTACCTATAGAAGTAAGAGTGAGGACAATCGTATACAAGTAG
ATCCAGAGTGAGGACTACCTATAGAAGTAAGAGTGAGGACAATCGTATACAAGTAGATCCAGAGTGAGGA
CTACCTATAGAAGTAAGAGTGAGGACAATCGTATACAAGTAGATCCCTCTAGAGGGAGATCCAGAGTGAG
GACTACCTATAGAAGTAAGAGTGAGGACAATCGTATACAAGTAGATCCAGAGTGAGGACTACCTATAGAA
GTAAGAGTGAGGACAATCGTATACAAGTAGATCCCTCTAGAGGGTATATAATGGGGGCCACTAGTCTACT
ACCAGAGCTCATCGCTAGC
